>Addgene plasmid #13730 | pDrSR beta deltaN | depositor full sequence | sequence record 7746 | Author sequence
TGGCGAATGGG
[124 nt withheld, positions 12-135]
C
[91 nt withheld, positions 137-227]
A
[49 nt withheld, positions 229-277]
CCTTTGACGTTGGAGTCCACGTTCTTT
[37 nt withheld, positions 305-341]
ACCCTATCTCGGTCTATTCTTTTGATTTATAAGGGATTTTGCCGATTTCGGCCTATTGGTTAAAAAATGA
GCTGATTTAACAAAAATTTAACGCGAATTTTAACAAAATATTAACGTTTACAATTTCAGGTGGCACTTTT
CGGGGAAATGTGCGCGGAACCCCTATTTGTTTATTTTTCTAAATACATTCAAATATGTATCCGCTCATGA
ATTAATTCTTAGAAAAACTCATCGAGCATCAAATGAAACTGCAATTTATTCATATCAGGATTATCAATAC
CATATTTTTGAAAAAGCCGTTTCTGTAATGAAGGAGAAAACTCACCGAGGCAGTTCCATAGGATGGCAAG
ATCCTGGTATCGGTCTGCGATTCCGACTCGTCCAACATCAATACAACCTATTAATTTCCCCTCGTCAAAA
ATAAGGTTATCAAGTGAGAAATCACCATGAGTGACGACTGAATCCGGTGAGAATGGCAAAAGTTTATGCA
TTTCTTTCCAGACTTGTTCAACAGGCCAGCCATTACGCTCGTCATCAAAATCACTCGCATCAACCAAACC
GTTATTCATTCGTGATTGCGCCTGAGCGAGACGAAATACGCGATCGCTGTTAAAAGGACAATTACAAACA
GGAATCGAATGCAACCGGCGCAGGAACACTGCCAGCGCATCAACAATATTTTCACCTGAATCAGGATATT
CTTCTAATACCTGGAATGCTGTTTTCCCGGGGATCGCAGTGGTGAGTAACCATGCATCATCAGGAGTACG
GATAAAATGCTTGATGGTCGGAAGAGGCATAAATTCCGTCAGCCAGTTTAGTCTGACCATCTCATCTGTA
ACATCATTGGCAACGCTACCTTTGCCATGTTTCAGAAACAACTCTGGCGCATCGGGCTTCCCATACAATC
GATAGATTGTCGCACCTGATTGCCCGACATTATCGCGAGCCCATTTATACCCATATAAATCAGCATCCAT
GTTGGAATTTAATCGCGGCCTAGAGCAAGACGTTTCCCGTTGAATATGGCTCATAACACCCCTTGTATTA
CTGTTTATGTAAGCAGACAGTTTTATTGTTCATGACCAAAATCCCTTAACGTGAGTTTTCGTTCCACTGA
GCGTCAGACCCCGTAGAAAAGATCAAAGGATCTTCTTGAGATCCTTTTTTTCTGCGCGTAATCTGCTGCT
TGCAAACAAAAAAACCACCGCTACCAGCGGTGGTTTGTTTGCCGGATCAAGAGCTACCAACTCTTTTTCC
GAAGGTAACTGGCTTCAGCAGAGCGCAGATACCAAATACTGTCCTTCTAGTGTAGCCGTAGTTAGGCCAC
CACTTCAAGAACTCTGTAGCACCGCCTACATACCTCGCTCTGCTAATCCTGTTACCAGTGGCTGCTGCCA
GTGGCGATAAGTCGTGTCTTACCGGGTTGGACTCAAGACGATAGTTACCGGATAAGGCGCAGCGGTCGGG
CTGAACGGGGGGTTCGTGCACACAGCCCAGCTTGGAGCGAACGACCTACACCGAACTGAGATACCTACAG
CGTGAGCTATGAGAAAGCGCCACGCTTCCCGAAGGGAGAAAGGCGGACAGGTATCCGGTAAGCGGCAGGG
TCGGAACAGGAGAGCGCACGAGGGAGCTTCCAGGGGGAAACGCCTGGTATCTTTATAGTCCTGTCGGGTT
TCGCCACCTCTGACTTGAGCGTCGATTTTTGTGATGCTCGTCAGGGGGGCGGAGCCTATGGAAAAACGCC
AGCAACGCGGCCTTTTTACGGTTCCTGGCCTTTTGCTGGCCTTTTGCTCACATGTTCTTTCCTGCGTTAT
CCCCTGATTCTGTGGATAACCGTATTACCGCCTTTGAGTGAGCTGATACCGCTCGCCGCAGCCGAACGAC
CGAGCGCAGCGAGTCAGTGAGCGAGGAAGCGGAAGAGCGCCTGATGCGGTATTTTCTCCTTACGCATCTG
TGCGGTATTTCACACCGCATATATGGTGCACTCTCAGTACAATCTGCTCTGATGCCGCATAGTTAAGCCA
GTATACACTCCGCTATCGCTACGTGACTGGGTCATGGCTGCGCCCCGACACCCGCCAACACCCGCTGACG
CGCCCTGACGGGCTTGTCTGCTCCCGGCATCCGCTTACAGACAAGCTGTGACCGTCTCCGGGAGCTGCAT
GTGTCAGAGGTTTTCACCGTCATCACCGAAACGCGCGAGGCAGCTGCGGTAAAGCTCATCAGCGTGGTCG
TGAAGCGATTCACAGATGTCTGCCTGTTCATCCGCGTCCAGCTCGTTGAGTTTCTCCAGAAGCGTTAATG
TCTGGCTTCTGATAAAGCGGGCCATGTTAAGGGCGGTTTTTTCCTGTTTGGTCACTGATGCCTCCGTGTA
AGGGGGATTTCTGTTCATGGGGGTAATGATACCGATGAAACGAGAGAGGATGCTCACGATACGGGTTACT
GATGATGAACATGCCCGGTTACTGGAACGTTGTGAGGGTAAACAACTGGCGGTATGGATGCGGCGGGACC
AGAGAAAAATCACTCAGGGTCAATGCCAGCGCTTCGTTAATACAGATGTAGGTGTTCCACAGGGTAGCCA
GCAGCATCCTGCGATGCAGATCCGGAACATAATGGTGCAGGGCGCTGACTTCCGCGTTTCCAGACTTTAC
GAAACACGGAAACCGAAGACCATTCATGTTGTTGCTCAGGTCGCAGACGTTTTGCAGCAGCAGTCGCTTC
ACGTTCGCTCGCGTATCGGTGATTCATTCTGCTAACCAGTAAGGCAACCCCGCCAGCCTAGCCGGGTCCT
CAACGACAGGAGCACGATCATGCGCACCCGTGGGGCCGCCATGCCGGCGATAATGGCCTGCTTCTCGCCG
AAACGTTTGGTGGCGGGACCAGTGACGAAGGCTTGAGCGAGGGCGTGCAAGATTCCGAATACCGCAAGCG
ACAGGCCGATCATCGTCGCGCTCCAGCGAAAGCGGTCCTCGCCGAAAATGACCCAGAGCGCTGCCGGCAC
CTGTCCTACGAGTTGCATGATAAAGAAGACAGTCATAAGTGCGGCGACGATAGTCATGCCCCGCGCCCAC
CGGAAGGAGCTGACTGGGTTGAAGGCTCTCAAGGGCATCGGTCGAGATCCCGGTGCCTAATGAGTGAGCT
AACTTACATTAATTGCGTTGCGCTCACTGCCCGCTTTCCAGTCGGGAAACCTGTCGTGCCAGCTGCATTA
ATGAATCGGCCAACGCGCGGGGAGAGGCGGTTTGCGTATTGGGCGCCAGGGTGGTTTTTCTTTTCACCAG
TGAGACGGGCAACAGCTGATTGCCCTTCACCGCCTGGCCCTGAGAGAGTTGCAGCAAGCGGTCCACGCTG
GTTTGCCCCAGCAGGCGAAAATCCTGTTTGATGGTGGTTAACGGCGGGATATAACATGAGCTGTCTTCGG
TATCGTCGTATCCCACTACCGAGATATCCGCACCAACGCGCAGCCCGGACTCGGTAATGGCGCGCATTGC
GCCCAGCGCCATCTGATCGTTGGCAACCAGCATCGCAGTGGGAACGATGCCCTCATTCAGCATTTGCATG
GTTTGTTGAAAACCGGACATGGCACTCCAGTCGCCTTCCCGTTCCGCTATCGGCTGAATTTGATTGCGAG
TGAGATATTTATGCCAGCCAGCCAGACGCAGACGCGCCGAGACAGAACTTAATGGGCCCGCTAACAGCGC
GATTTGCTGGTGACCCAATGCGACCAGATGCTCCACGCCCAGTCGCGTACCGTCTTCATGGGAGAAAATA
ATACTGTTGATGGGTGTCTGGTCAGAGACATCAAGAAATAACGCCGGAACATTAGTGCAGGCAGCTTCCA
CAGCAATGGCATCCTGGTCATCCAGCGGATAGTTAATGATCAGCCCACTGACGCGTTGCGCGAGAAGATT
GTGCACCGCCGCTTTACAGGCTTCGACGCCGCTTCGTTCTACCATCGACACCACCACGCTGGCACCCAGT
TGATCGGCGCGAGATTTAATCGCCGCGACAATTTGCGACGGCGCGTGCAGGGCCAGACTGGAGGTGGCAA
CGCCAATCAGCAACGACTGTTTGCCCGCCAGTTGTTGTGCCACGCGGTTGGGAATGTAATTCAGCTCCGC
CATCGCCGCTTCCACTTTTTCCCGCGTTTTCGCAGAAACGTGGCTGGCCTGGTTCACCACGCGGGAAACG
GTCTGATAAGAGACACCGGCATACTCTGCGACATCGTATAACGTTACTGGTTTCACATTCACCACCCTGA
ATTGACTCTCTTCCGGGCGCTATCATGCCATACCGCGAAAGGTTTTGCGCCATTCGATGGTGTCCGGGAT
CTCGACGCTCTCCCTTATGCGACTCCTGCATTAGGAAGCAGCCCAGTAGTAGGTTGAGGCCGTTGAGCAC
CGCCGCCGCAAGGAATGGTGCATGCAAGGAGATGGCGCCCAACAGTCCCCCGGCCACGGGGCCTGCCACC
ATACCCACGCCGAAACAAGCGCTCATGAGCCCGAAGTGGCGAGCCCGATCTTCCCCATCGGTGATGTCGG
CGATATAGGCGCCAGCAACCGCACCTGTGGCGCCGGTGATGCCGGCCACGATGCGTCCGGCGTAGAGGAT
CGAGATCTCGATCCCGCGAAATTAATACGACTCACTATAGGGGAATTGTGAGCGGATAACAATTCCCCTC
TAGAAATAATTTTGTTTAACTTTAAGAAGGAGATATACCATGGGCAGCAGCCATCATCATCATCATCACA
GCAGCGGCCTGGAAGTTCTGTTCCAGGGGCCCCATATGAGGAATGCAGTGCTGTTGCTGGGACTGTGTGA
CTCCGGGAAGACTCTTCTGTTCACTCGATTATTACTAGGAAAGTTTGTACGAACCCAGACGTCCATCACA
GAGAGCAGTGCCACATACAAGAGCAAAAGTGAGAGAGGCAGCAGTTGGACCCTTATCGATGTTCCTGGTC
ATGAAAGTTTAAGAACTCAGATTGTTGAGAAGTACAAGGATGTGGCACGAGCCATCGTGTTCGTGGTGGA
CAGCAGCATCTTCCAGAAGGATGTCAGAGATGTGGCTGAGTTTCTCTACTCCATCCTCACAGACAGCATC
CTGGCCAAAAATGCCCCAACACTGGTGGTGGCCTGCAACAAACAAGATATCACGATGGCCAAATCTGCCA
AATTAATTCAGCAGCAGCTAGAGAAGGAGTTGAACACACTGAGACTGACCCGCTCGGCAGCGCTCTCCTC
TCAGGACGGGGCGGTCGGGGGCTCGGTGTACTTAGGGAAGAAAGGCAAAGATTTCGAGTTCTCTCAGTTG
GCCAATCGGGTGGAGTTCATCGAGTGCAAAGCCAGAGGAAGCAAAACCGAGGATGGAGATGCTGACATTG
ATGCTCTGGAGAAGTGCCTAGCCAAACTCTAAGCTTGCGGCCGCACTCGAGCACCACCACCACCACCACT
GAGATCCGGCTGCTAACAAAGCCCGAAAGGAAGCTGAGTTGGCTGCTGCCACCGCTGAGCAATAACTAGC
ATAACCCCTTGGGGCCTCTAAACGGGTCTTGAGGGGTTTTTTGCTGAAAGGAGGAACTATATCCGGAT
Features (pLannotate 1.2.2; 20 found; start..end, strand, type, name):
     12..467     +  rep_origin     f1 ori (sequence partly withheld): f1 bacteriophage origin of replication; arrow indicates direction of (+) strand synthesis
    494..551     +  promoter       AmpR promoter (fragment): bla
    560..1375    -  CDS            KanR: aminoglycoside phosphotransferase; aph(3')-Ia; confers resistance to kanamycin in bacteria or G418 (Geneticin®) in eukaryotes
   1497..2085    +  rep_origin     ori: high-copy-number ColE1/pMB1/pBR322/pUC origin of replication
   2271..2413    -  misc_feature   bom: basis of mobility region from pBR322
   2515..2706    -  CDS            rop: Rop protein, which maintains plasmids at low copy number; rop
   2723..3103    +  CDS            YPB1_ECOLX: Protein predicted: Swiss-Prot protein existence level 4. From Escherichia coli.
   3175..3466    -  CDS            TcR (fragment): tetracycline efflux protein; tet; confers resistance to tetracycline
   3481..3502    -  protein_bind   CAP binding site: CAP binding activates transcription in the presence of cAMP. E. coli catabolite activator protein
   3515..4597    -  CDS            lacI: lac repressor; lacI; The lac repressor binds to the lac operator to inhibit transcription in E. coli. This inhibition can be relieved by adding lactose or isopropyl-β-D-thiogalactopyranoside (IPTG).
   4598..4675    -  promoter       lacI promoter: lacI
   4683..4962    -  CDS            TcR (fragment): tetracycline efflux protein; tet; confers resistance to tetracycline
   4984..5002    +  promoter       T7 promoter: promoter for bacteriophage T7 RNA polymerase
   5003..5027    +  protein_bind   lac operator: The lac repressor binds to the lac operator to inhibit transcription in E. coli. This inhibition can be relieved by adding lactose or isopropyl-β-D-thiogalactopyranoside (IPTG). lac repressor encoded by lacI
   5042..5064    +  RBS            RBS: efficient ribosome binding site from bacteriophage T7 gene 10 (Olins and Rangwala, 1989)
   5083..5099    +  CDS            capTEV™ (fragment): composite tag for in vivo biotinylation, TEV protease cleavage, and 6xHis tagging
   5146..5760    +  CDS            Srprb (fragment): SRPRB_MOUSE - Experimental evidence at protein level: Swiss-Prot protein existence level 1. Component of the SRP (signal recognition particle) receptor. Ensures, in conjunction with the signal recognition particle, the correct targeting of the nascent secretory proteins to the endoplasmic reticulum membrane system. Has GTPase activity. May mediate the membrane association of SRPR. From Mus musculus (Mouse).
   5783..5800    +  CDS            9xHis (fragment): 9xHis affinity tag
   5810..5859    +  CDS            SET1 (fragment): solubility-enhancement tag derived from T7 phage gene 10B
   5867..5914    +  terminator     T7 terminator: transcription terminator for bacteriophage T7 RNA polymerase
