[The description below was written by a language model from this plasmid's Addgene catalogue record and pLannotate feature annotations shown in this document.]
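Description:
pDrSR beta deltaN is a bacterial expression plasmid built on a pET28a-derived backbone for producing an N-terminally truncated form of the zebrafish (Danio rerio) signal recognition particle receptor β subunit (SRβ) in E. coli. The plasmid is about 5.9 kb. It is maintained through a ColE1/pBR322-type origin together with the rop gene and bom site, consistent with the low copy number noted in the record, and is selected with kanamycin via an aminoglycoside phosphotransferase gene. An f1 origin is also present, along with short leftover fragments of pBR322 sequence such as pieces of the tetracycline resistance gene that have no functional role.

The roughly 0.6 kb insert, cloned between NdeI and HindIII sites, encodes residues 60–266 of SRβ, so the N-terminal portion of the protein is omitted. It is fused to a backbone-encoded N-terminal 6xHis tag that can be removed with PreScission protease. Expression is driven by a T7 promoter controlled by an adjacent lac operator, followed by the T7 gene 10 ribosome binding site and ended by the T7 terminator. The plasmid-borne lacI gene supplies repressor, so transcription is IPTG-inducible in hosts that provide T7 RNA polymerase.

The automated annotation labels the insert as a fragment of mouse Srprb, which reflects homology rather than the stated zebrafish origin. It also flags a His-tag fragment downstream of the insert, but the record does not describe a C-terminal tag and does not say whether this sequence is translated. The associated publication concerns homodimerization of this G protein in its nucleotide-free state, suggesting use in purifying recombinant protein for structural and biochemical studies.
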