Addgene plasmid #13730: pDrSR beta deltaN
Depositing lab: Thomas Schwartz. Depositing organization: Massachusetts Institute of Technology. Publication: Homodimerization of the G protein SRbeta in the nucleotide-free state involves proline cis/trans isomerization in the switch II region. Schwartz TU, Schmidt D, Brohawn SG, Blobel G. Proc Natl Acad Sci U S A. 2006 May 2. 103(18):6823-8. 10.1073/pnas.0602083103 PubMed 16627619.
Backbone
  Vector backbone: pET28a-derived
  Backbone size w/o insert (bp): 5317
  Vector type: Bacterial Expression
Growth in bacteria
  Bacterial resistance: Kanamycin, 50 μg/mL
  Growth temperature: 37°C
  Growth strain: DH5alpha
  Growth instructions: Plasmid grows at 37, expression optimal at 30 degrees or 18 degrees
  Copy number: Low Copy
Gene/Insert
  Gene/Insert name: Signal recognition particle receptor β subunit (alt name: SRβ)
  Species: D. rerio (zebrafish)
  Insert size (bp): 622
  Mutation: expresses residues 60-266 of Danio rerio SRβ with a precission protease cleavable N-terminal 6xHis tag
  Tag / fusion protein: 6xHis (N terminal on backbone)
  Cloning method: Restriction Enzyme; 5′ cloning site Nde1 (not destroyed); 3′ cloning site HindIII (not destroyed)
  Sequencing primers: 5′ T7 promoter
Terms and licenses: Academic/Nonprofit Terms; Industry Terms: Not Available to Industry
How to cite: pDrSR beta deltaN was a gift from Thomas Schwartz (Addgene plasmid # 13730 ; http://n2t.net/addgene:13730 ; RRID:Addgene_13730)
